>Addgene plasmid #248813 | His6-TEV-LplA | addgene full sequence | sequence record 495656 | Addgene NGS Result
CCGGAGCTGAATGAAGCCATACCAAACGACGAGCGTGACACCACGATGCCTGTAGCAATGGCAACAACGT
TGCGCAAACTATTAACTGGCGAACTACTTACTCTAGCTTCCCGGCAACAATTAATAGACTGGATGGAGGC
GGATAAAGTTGCAGGACCACTTCTGCGCTCGGCCCTTCCGGCTGGCTGGTTTATTGCTGATAAATCTGGA
GCCGGTGAGCGTGGGTCTCGCGGTATCATTGCAGCACTGGGGCCAGATGGTAAGCCCTCCCGTATCGTAG
TTATCTACACGACGGGGAGTCAGGCAACTATGGATGAACGAAATAGACAGATCGCTGAGATAGGTGCCTC
ACTGATTAAGCATTGGTAACTGTCAGACCAAGTTTACTCATATATACTTTAGATTGATTTAAAACTTCAT
TTTTAATTTAAAAGGATCTAGGTGAAGATCCTTTTTGATAATCTCATGACCAAAATCCCTTAACGTGAGT
TTTCGTTCCACTGAGCGTCAGACCCCGTAGAAAAGATCAAAGGATCTTCTTGAGATCCTTTTTTTCTGCG
CGTAATCTGCTGCTTGCAAACAAAAAAACCACCGCTACCAGCGGTGGTTTGTTTGCCGGATCAAGAGCTA
CCAACTCTTTTTCCGAAGGTAACTGGCTTCAGCAGAGCGCAGATACCAAATACTGTCCTTCTAGTGTAGC
CGTAGTTAGGCCACCACTTCAAGAACTCTGTAGCACCGCCTACATACCTCGCTCTGCTAATCCTGTTACC
AGTGGCTGCTGCCAGTGGCGATAAGTCGTGTCTTACCGGGTTGGACTCAAGACGATAGTTACCGGATAAG
GCGCAGCGGTCGGGCTGAACGGGGGGTTCGTGCACACAGCCCAGCTTGGAGCGAACGACCTACACCGAAC
TGAGATACCTACAGCGTGAGCTATGAGAAAGCGCCACGCTTCCCGAAGGGAGAAAGGCGGACAGGTATCC
GGTAAGCGGCAGGGTCGGAACAGGAGAGCGCACGAGGGAGCTTCCAGGGGGAAACGCCTGGTATCTTTAT
AGTCCTGTCGGGTTTCGCCACCTCTGACTTGAGCGTCGATTTTTGTGATGCTCGTCAGGGGGGCGGAGCC
TATGGAAAAACGCCAGCAACGCGGCCTTTTTACGGTTCCTGGCCTTTTGCTGGCCTTTTGCTCACATGTT
CTTTCCTGCGTTATCCCCTGATTCTGTGGATAACCGTATTACCGCCTTTGAGTGAGCTGATACCGCTCGC
CGCAGCCGAACGACCGAGCGCAGCGAGTCAGTGAGCGAGGAAGCGGAAGAGCGCCTGATGCGGTATTTTC
TCCTTACGCATCTGTGCGGTATTTCACACCGCATGTGGTGCACTCTCAGTACAATCTGCTCTGATGCCGC
ATAGTTAAGCCAGTATACACTCCGCTATCGCTACGTGACTGGGTCATGGCTGCGCCCCGACACCCGCCAA
CACCCGCTGACGCGCCCTGACGGGCTTGTCTGCTCCCGGCATCCGCTTACAGACAAGCTGTGACCGTCTC
CGGGAGCTGCATGTGTCAGAGGTTTTCACCGTCATCACCGAAACGCGCGAGGCAGCTCTAGATCATGCGC
ACCCGTGGCCAGGACCCAACGCTGCCCGAAATTCCGAAACCATCGAATGGTGCAAAACCTTTCGCGGTAT
GGCATGATAGCGCCCGGAAGAGAGTCAATTCAGGGTGGTGAATGTGAAACCAGTAACGTTATACGATGTC
GCAGAGTATGCCGGTGTCTCTTATCAGACCGTTTCCCGCGTGGTGAACCAGGCCAGCCACGTTTCTGCGA
AAACGCGGGAAAAAGTGGAAGCGGCGATGGCGGAGCTGAATTACATTCCCAACCGCGTGGCACAACAACT
GGCGGGCAAACAGTCGTTGCTGATTGGCGTTGCCACCTCCAGTCTGGCCCTGCACGCGCCGTCGCAAATT
GTCGCGGCGATTAAATCTCGCGCCGATCAACTGGGTGCCAGCGTGGTGGTGTCGATGGTAGAACGAAGCG
GCGTCGAAGCCTGTAAAGCGGCGGTGCACAATCTTCTCGCGCAACGCGTCAGTGGGCTGATCATTAACTA
TCCGCTGGATGACCAGGATGCCATTGCTGTGGAAGCTGCCTGCACTAATGTTCCGGCGTTATTTCTTGAT
GTCTCTGACCAGACACCCATCAACAGTATTATTTTCTCCCATGAAGACGGTACGCGACTGGGCGTGGAGC
ATCTGGTCGCATTGGGTCACCAGCAAATCGCGCTGTTAGCGGGCCCATTAAGTTCTGTCTCGGCGCGTCT
GCGTCTGGCTGGCTGGCATAAATATCTCACTCGCAATCAAATTCAGCCGATAGCGGAACGGGAAGGCGAC
TGGAGTGCCATGTCCGGTTTTCAACAAACCATGCAAATGCTGAATGAGGGCATCGTTCCCACTGCGATGC
TGGTTGCCAACGATCAGATGGCGCTGGGCGCAATGCGCGCCATTACCGAGTCCGGGCTGCGCGTTGGTGC
GGATATCTCGGTAGTGGGATACGACGATACCGAAGACAGCTCATGTTATATCCCGCCGTTAACCACCATC
AAACAGGATTTTCGCCTGCTGGGGCAAACCAGCGTGGACCGCTTGCTGCAACTCTCTCAGGGCCAGGCGG
TGAAGGGCAATCAGCTGTTGCCCGTCTCACTGGTGAAAAGAAAAACCACCCTGGCGCCCAATACGCAAAC
CGCCTCTCCCCGCGCGTTGGCCGATTCATTAATGCAGCTGGCACGACAGGTTTCCCGACTGGAAAGCGGG
CAGTGAGCGCAACGCAATTAATGTAAGTTAGCTCACTCATTAGGCACAATTCTCATGTTTGACAGCTTAT
CATCGACTGCACGTAATCTAGAGGGCGGATTTGTCCTACTCAGGAGAGCGTTCACCGACAAACAACAGAT
AAAACGAAAGGCCCAGTCTTTCGACTGAGCCTTTCGTTTTATTTGATGCCTCAAGCTAGAGAGTCATTAC
CCCAGGCGTTTAAGGGCACCAATAACTGCCTTAAAAAAATTACGCCCCGCCCTGCCACTCATCGCAGTAC
TGTTGTAATTCATTAAGCATTCTGCCGACATGGAAGCCATCACAAACGGCATGATGAACCTGAATCGCCA
GCGGCATCAGCACCTTGTCGCCTTGCGTATAATATTTGCCCATGGTGAAAACGGGGGCGAAGAAGTTGTC
CATATTGGCCACGTTTAAATCAAAACTGGTGAAACTCACCCAGGGATTGGCTGAGACGAAAAACATATTC
TCAATAAACCCTTTAGGGAAATAGGCCAGGTTTTCACCGTAACACGCCACATCTTGCGAATATATGTGTA
GAAACTGCCGGAAATCGTCGTGGTATTCACTCCAGAGCGATGAAAACGTTTCAGTTTGCTCATGGAAAAC
GGTGTAACAAGGGTGAACACTATCCCATATCACCAGCTCACCGTCTTTCATTGCCATACGAAATTCCGGA
TGAGCATTCATCAGGCGGGCAAGAATGTGAATAAAGGCCGGATAAAACTTGTGCTTATTTTTCTTTACGG
TCTTTAAAAAGGCCGTAATATCCAGCTGAACGGTCTGGTTATAGGTACATTGAGCAACTGACTGAAATGC
CTCAAAATGTTCTTTACGATGCCATTGGGATATATCAACGGTGGTATATCCAGTGATTTTTTTCTCCATT
TTAGCTTCCTTAGCTCCTGAAAATCTCGCCAAGCTAGCTTGGATTCTCACCAATAAAAAACGCCCGGCGG
CAACCGAGCGTTCTGAACAAATCCAGATGGAGTTCTGAGGTCATTACTGGATCTATCAACAGGAGTCCAA
GCTCAGCTAATTAAGCTTGGCTGCAGGTCGACGGATCCCCAACGGCGATCCCGCTGGCGCAGCAGTTCTG
GCAAACGGTCGCCAGAGATCCGCGTATCAGCGAGGCGTTTCGCCACATTGCGCAAGAAATGCCGGAAAAA
ATCCGGCAAATCGAAGAGAAAGTTGCCCGCATGGGCGGGTAACTACCTTACAGCCCCCGCCATCCATGCC
GATAACTCCCGTAGCTCTTTTTCCTGTTCCGGGAAGTCAACCAACAGCGCTTCGCACTCCTGTTGCAGCA
TATCTGCGCGGTACAGGCAGCCTTGCAGTCGTCCGGCGAGGGCTTCCAGCGGCGCGGGGTTGAGGCTGTC
GGTAAACACCTGGGCGCGGGTGATATGGCCTTTTTCAACGTCGAAATGCAGTTCCACGCCGCCCCAGGTA
AAGCGTTCATCCAGCAGATGCGAGAATGCCGGAGCCTGACCGAAGTTCCATTCCCAGCTACTCTGGCGGG
CAAAGGTTTCGGCGAAGTTTGGCAAGTCTGGCGTTTTGTTCGGGGAGATGATTTCCGCTTCCACGCGCTC
GCCATAATGGGCGAAAAAGGCCTCGGTTATGGCCTCGCAAACCTGCTCATGGGTGATCCCCGGCAACAGC
TCGGTGAGGTTGGTCACGCGGGAACGTACCGACGTAATGCCTTTCGCCGCCAGTTTCTTTTTATCCGGAT
TGAGATAGTTTGCCAGGCGGCTGAGGTCGGCATTGAGTAGCAAGGTGCCGTGGTGGAAGCCGCGATCTTT
GGTTTCGCGATAGGCCGAGCCTGAGACTTTGCGGTCGCCTTCGACGGTTTTCACCACCAGATCGTTACGT
CCGGACGCTTCGGCGCTGACGCCGAGCGCGTTCAGCGCATTGAGCACAATCGACGTGGAGATAGTTTTAT
CGTACTCCGGCTTGCCAGCCATAAAGGTAAAGCAGGTATTGCCGAGATCGTGGAACACCGCGCCGCCACC
GCTACTGCGCCGCGCCAGGCGGACGTTATCTTCTTCCATCCGCCGGGTATTACACTCTTTCCACGGGTTC
TGCGCGCGACCAATTACTACCGTGTCGGCATTGCGCCAGAGAAACAGAACGCGCTGCGTGGCGGGCATTT
GGCGAAAAATACACTCTTCCACCGCCAGGTTAAACCACGGGTCGTAAGAGTCAGAGATGAGCAGGCGTAA
TGTGGACATGCCTTGGAAATACAAGTTTTCGTGATGGTGATGGTGATGCATAGTTAATTTCTCCTCTTTA
ATGAATTCTGTGTGAAATTGTTATCCGCTCACAATTGAATCTATTATAATTGTTATCCGCTCACAAAGCA
AATAAATTTTTTATGATTTCTCGAGGTGAAGACGAAAGGGCCTCGTGATACGCCTATTTTTATAGGTTAA
TGTCATGATAATAATGGTTTCTTAGACGTCAGGTGGCACTTTTCGGGGAAATGTGCGCGGAACCCCTATT
TGTTTATTTTTCTAAATACATTCAAATATGTATCCGCTCATGAGACAATAACCCTGATAAATGCTTCAAT
AATATTGAAAAAGGAAGAGTATGAGTATTCAACATTTCCGTGTCGCCCTTATTCCCTTTTTTGCGGCATT
TTGCCTTCCTGTTTTTGCTCACCCAGAAACGCTGGTGAAAGTAAAAGATGCTGAAGATCAGTTGGGTGCA
CGAGTGGGTTACATCGAACTGGATCTCAACAGCGGTAAGATCCTTGAGAGTTTTCGCCCCGAAGAACGTT
TTCCAATGATGAGCACTTTTAAAGTTCTGCTATGTGGCGCGGTATTATCCCGTATTGACGCCGGGCAAGA
GCAACTCGGTCGCCGCATACACTATTCTCAGAATGACTTGGTTGAGTACTCACCAGTCACAGAAAAGCAT
CTTACGGATGGCATGACAGTAAGAGAATTATGCAGTGCTGCCATAACCATGAGTGATAACACTGCGGCCA
ACTTACTTCTGACAACGATCGGAGGACCGAAGGAGCTAACCGCTTTTTTGCACAACATGGGGGATCATGT
AACTCGCCTTGATCGTTGGGAA
Features (pLannotate 1.2.2; 18 found; start..end, strand, type, name):
    540..1128    +  rep_origin     ori: high-copy-number ColE1/pMB1/pBR322/pUC origin of replication
   1314..1454    -  misc_feature   bom: basis of mobility region from pBR322
   1556..1597    -  CDS            rop (fragment): Rop protein, which maintains plasmids at low copy number; rop
   1649..1723    +  promoter       lacIq promoter: lacI (mutant); In the lacIq allele, a single base change in the promoter boosts expression of the lacI gene about 10-fold.
   1724..2806    +  CDS            lacI: lac repressor; lacI; The lac repressor binds to the lac operator to inhibit transcription in E. coli. This inhibition can be relieved by adding lactose or isopropyl-β-D-thiogalactopyranoside (IPTG).
   2819..2840    +  protein_bind   CAP binding site: CAP binding activates transcription in the presence of cAMP. E. coli catabolite activator protein
   2859..2876    +  promoter       tet promoter (fragment): E. coli promoter for tetracycline efflux protein gene
   2899..2985    -  terminator     rrnB T1 terminator: Escherichia coli rrnB; transcription terminator T1 from the E. coli rrnB gene
   3053..3709    -  CDS            cat: CAT_ECOLX - Experimental evidence at protein level: Swiss-Prot protein existence level 1. This enzyme is an effector of chloramphenicol resistance in bacteria. From Escherichia coli. This protein is used as a marker in many commonly used cloning vectors, such as pACYC184.
   3710..3738    -  promoter       cat promoter (fragment): promoter of the E. coli cat gene encoding chloramphenicol acetyltransferase
   3753..3847    -  terminator     lambda t0 terminator: transcription terminator from phage lambda
   3865..4029    +  CDS            yjjJ (fragment): YJJJ_ECOLI - Experimental evidence at protein level: Swiss-Prot protein existence level 1. Toxic when overexpressed in E.coli, leading to long filamentous cells. The toxic effect is neutralized by non-cognate antitoxin HipB (PubMed:28430938). Does not seem to inhibit DNA, RNA or protein synthesis, and unlike paralogous toxin HipA its toxic activity is not counteracted by overexpression of GltX (PubMed:28430938). Binds DNA (PubMed:28430938). Might be a protein kinase (By similarity). From Escherichia coli (strain K12).
   4036..5049    -  CDS            lplA: LPLA_ECOLI - Also known as yjjF. Experimental evidence at protein level: Swiss-Prot protein existence level 1. Catalyzes both the ATP-dependent activation of exogenously supplied lipoate to lipoyl-AMP and the transfer of the activated lipoyl onto the lipoyl domains of lipoate-dependent enzymes. Is also able to catalyze very poorly the transfer of lipoyl and octanoyl moiety from their acyl carrier protein. From Escherichia coli (strain K12).
   5071..5088    -  CDS            7xHis (fragment): 6xHis affinity tag
   5128..5144    -  protein_bind   lac operator: The lac repressor binds to the lac operator to inhibit transcription in E. coli. This inhibition can be relieved by adding lactose or isopropyl-β-D-thiogalactopyranoside (IPTG). lac repressor encoded by lacI
   5152..5196    -  promoter       T5 promoter: bacteriophage T5 promoter for E. coli RNA polymerase, with embedded lac operator
   5306..5410    +  promoter       AmpR promoter: bla
   5411..369     +  CDS            AmpR (across the origin): β-lactamase; bla; confers resistance to ampicillin, carbenicillin, and related antibiotics
