[The description below was written by a language model from this plasmid's Addgene catalogue record and pLannotate feature annotations shown in this document.]
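Description:
His6-TEV-LplA is a 5.9 kb bacterial expression plasmid built on the pYFJ16 backbone for producing E. coli lipoate-protein ligase A (LplA) and its variants. It replicates from a high-copy ColE1/pUC-type origin and is selected with ampicillin through a β-lactamase gene driven by its own promoter. The feature table also finds the pBR322 bom region and only a short remnant of rop, consistent with the high-copy designation. A chloramphenicol acetyltransferase (cat) coding sequence is annotated downstream of the expression cassette, preceded by only a fragment of its promoter. This resembles the promoterless cat arrangement of T5-promoter expression vectors, and the catalogue lists ampicillin alone as the selection.

The lplA open reading frame sits on the reverse strand under a bacteriophage T5 promoter, which is recognised by the host E. coli RNA polymerase. That promoter carries an embedded lac operator and is followed by a second one. A plasmid-borne lacI gene, expressed from the stronger lacIq promoter, supplies repressor so that transcription stays off until it is induced with IPTG or lactose. An N-terminal 6xHis tag allows metal-affinity purification. According to the catalogue a TEV protease site lies between the tag and LplA so that the tag can be removed, although this site is not annotated separately. A short fragment of yjjJ follows the gene, presumably genomic flanking sequence carried along with lplA, and the lambda t0 and rrnB T1 terminators close off transcription.

LplA activates lipoate with ATP and transfers it onto lipoyl domains of acceptor proteins. The construct was deposited for recombinant expression and purification of LplA variants in work on computationally designed mutations that bias protein conformation.
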