Addgene plasmid #248813: His6-TEV-LplA
Purpose: Plasmid used for bacterial expression of LplA variants. TEV cleavage site enables removal of N-terminal His6 tag.
Depositing lab: Alice Ting. Depositing organization: Stanford University. Publication: Computational design of conformation-biasing mutations to alter protein functions. Cavanagh PE, Xue AG, Dai SA, Qiang A, Matsui T, Ting AY. Science. 2026 Jan 8:eadv7953. doi: 10.1126/science.adv7953. PubMed 41505504.
Backbone
  Vector backbone: pYFJ16
  Vector type: Bacterial Expression
Growth in bacteria
  Bacterial resistance: Ampicillin, 100 μg/mL
  Growth temperature: 37°C
  Growth strain: DH5alpha
  Copy number: High Copy
Gene/Insert
  Gene/Insert name: LplA
  Species: E. coli
  Tag / fusion protein: 6xHis-TEV (N terminal on insert)
  Cloning method: Restriction Enzyme; 5′ cloning site unknown (unknown if destroyed)
Terms and licenses: Academic/Nonprofit Terms; Industry Terms: Not Available to Industry
Depositor comments: Please visit https://doi.org/10.1101/2025.05.03.652001 for bioRxiv preprint.
How to cite: His6-TEV-LplA was a gift from Alice Ting (Addgene plasmid # 248813 ; http://n2t.net/addgene:248813 ; RRID:Addgene_248813)
